>Addgene plasmid #37082 | pAAV-Ef1a-DO-hChR2(H134R)-mCherry-WPRE-pA | depositor full sequence | sequence record 46439 | full map.  ChR2-mCherry insert sequence confirmed
CCTGCAGGCAGCTGCGCGCTCGCTCGCTCACTGAGGCCGCCCGGGCAAAGCCCGGGCGTCGGGCGACCTT
TGGTCGCCCGGCCTCAGTGAGCGAGCGAGCGCGCAGAGAGGGAGTGGCCAACTCCATCACTAGGGGTTCC
TGCGGCCGCACGCGTAAGCTTTGCAAAGATGGATAAAGTTTTAAACAGAGAGGAATCTTTGCAGCTAATG
GACCTTCTAGGTCTTGAAAGGAGTGGGAATTGGCTCCGGTGCCCGTCAGTGGGCAGAGCGCACATCGCCC
ACAGTCCCCGAGAAGTTGGGGGGAGGGGTCGGCAATTGAACCGGTGCCTAGAGAAGGTGGCGCGGGGTAA
ACTGGGAAAGTGATGTCGTGTACTGGCTCCGCCTTTTTCCCGAGGGTGGGGGAGAACCGTATATAAGTGC
AGTAGTCGCCGTGAACGTTCTTTTTCGCAACGGGTTTGCCGCCAGAACACAGGTAAGTGCCGTGTGTGGT
TCCCGCGGGCCTGGCCTCTTTACGGGTTATGGCCCTTGCGTGCCTTGAATTACTTCCACTGGCTGCAGTA
CGTGATTCTTGATCCCGAGCTTCGGGTTGGAAGTGGGTGGGAGAGTTCGAGGCCTTGCGCTTAAGGAGCC
CCTTCGCCTCGTGCTTGAGTTGAGGCCTGGCCTGGGCGCTGGGGCCGCCGCGTGCGAATCTGGTGGCACC
TTCGCGCCTGTCTCGCTGCTTTCGATAAGTCTCTAGCCATTTAAAATTTTTGATGACCTGCTGCGACGCT
TTTTTTCTGGCAAGATAGTCTTGTAAATGCGGGCCAAGATCTGCACACTGGTATTTCGGTTTTTGGGGCC
GCGGGCGGCGACGGGGCCCGTGCGTCCCAGCGCACATGTTCGGCGAGGCGGGGCCTGCGAGCGCGGCCAC
CGAGAATCGGACGGGGGTAGTCTCAAGCTGGCCGGCCTGCTCTGGTGCCTGGCCTCGCGCCGCCGTGTAT
CGCCCCGCCCTGGGCGGCAAGGCTGGCCCGGTCGGCACCAGTTGCGTGAGCGGAAAGATGGCCGCTTCCC
GGCCCTGCTGCAGGGAGCTCAAAATGGAGGACGCGGCGCTCGGGAGAGCGGGCGGGTGAGTCACCCACAC
AAAGGAAAAGGGCCTTTCCGTCCTCAGCCGTCGCTTCATGTGACTCCACGGAGTACCGGGCGCCGTCCAG
GCACCTCGATTAGTTCTCGAGCTTTTGGAGTACGTCGTCTTTAGGTTGGGGGGAGGGGTTTTATGCGATG
GAGTTTCCCCACACTGAGTGGGTGGAGACTGAAGTTAGGCCAGCTTGGCACTTGATGTAATTCTCCTTGG
AATTTGCCCTTTTTGAGTTTGGATCTTGGTTCATTCTCAAGCCTCAGACAGTGGTTCAAAGTTTTTTTCT
TCCATTTCAGGTGTCGTGAGGTACCGGATCCTCTAGAGTCGACTCCGGAATAACTTCGTATAGGATACTT
TATACGAAGTTATGCAGAATGGTAGCTGGATTGTAGCTGCTATTAGCAATATGAAACCTCTTAATAACTT
CGTATAGCATACATTATACGAAGTTATGGCGCGCCTCGCCACCATGGACTATGGCGGCGCTTTGTCTGCC
GTCGGACGCGAACTTTTGTTCGTTACTAATCCTGTGGTGGTGAACGGGTCCGTCCTGGTCCCTGAGGATC
AATGTTACTGTGCCGGATGGATTGAATCTCGCGGCACGAACGGCGCTCAGACCGCGTCAAATGTCCTGCA
GTGGCTTGCAGCAGGATTCAGCATTTTGCTGCTGATGTTCTATGCCTACCAAACCTGGAAATCTACATGC
GGCTGGGAGGAGATCTATGTGTGCGCCATTGAAATGGTTAAGGTGATTCTCGAGTTCTTTTTTGAGTTTA
AGAATCCCTCTATGCTCTACCTTGCCACAGGACACCGGGTGCAGTGGCTGCGCTATGCAGAGTGGCTGCT
CACTTGTCCTGTCATCCTTATCCGCCTGAGCAACCTCACCGGCCTGAGCAACGACTACAGCAGGAGAACC
ATGGGACTCCTTGTCTCAGACATCGGGACTATCGTGTGGGGGGCTACCAGCGCCATGGCAACCGGCTATG
TTAAAGTCATCTTCTTTTGTCTTGGATTGTGCTATGGCGCGAACACATTTTTTCACGCCGCCAAAGCATA
TATCGAGGGTTATCATACTGTGCCAAAGGGTCGGTGCCGCCAGGTCGTGACCGGCATGGCATGGCTGTTT
TTCGTGAGCTGGGGTATGTTCCCAATTCTCTTCATTTTGGGGCCCGAAGGTTTTGGCGTCCTGAGCGTCT
ATGGCTCCACCGTAGGTCACACGATTATTGATCTGATGAGTAAAAATTGTTGGGGGTTGTTGGGACACTA
CCTGCGCGTCCTGATCCACGAGCACATATTGATTCACGGAGATATCCGCAAAACCACCAAACTGAACATC
GGCGGAACGGAGATCGAGGTCGAGACTCTCGTCGAAGACGAAGCCGAGGCCGGAGCCGTGCCAGCGCCGC
CGGTGAGCAAGGGCGAGGAGGATAACATGGCCATCATCAAGGAGTTCATGCGCTTCAAGGTGCACATGGA
GGGCTCCGTGAACGGCCACGAGTTCGAGATCGAGGGCGAGGGCGAGGGCCGCCCCTACGAGGGCACCCAG
ACCGCCAAGCTGAAGGTGACCAAGGGTGGCCCCCTGCCCTTCGCCTGGGACATCCTGTCCCCTCAGTTCA
TGTACGGCTCCAAGGCCTACGTGAAGCACCCCGCCGACATCCCCGACTACTTGAAGCTGTCCTTCCCCGA
GGGCTTCAAGTGGGAGCGCGTGATGAACTTCGAGGACGGCGGCGTGGTGACCGTGACCCAGGACTCCTCC
CTGCAGGACGGCGAGTTCATCTACAAGGTGAAGCTGCGCGGCACCAACTTCCCCTCCGACGGCCCCGTAA
TGCAGAAGAAGACCATGGGCTGGGAGGCCTCCTCCGAGCGGATGTACCCCGAGGACGGCGCCCTGAAGGG
CGAGATCAAGCAGAGGCTGAAGCTGAAGGACGGCGGCCACTACGACGCTGAGGTCAAGACCACCTACAAG
GCCAAGAAGCCCGTGCAGCTGCCCGGCGCCTACAACGTCAACATCAAGTTGGACATCACCTCCCACAACG
AGGACTACACCATCGTGGAACAGTACGAACGCGCCGAGGGCCGCCACTCCACCGGCGGCATGGACGAGCT
GTACAAGTAAGCGGCCGCGCTAGCATAACTTCGTATAAAGTATCCTATACGAAGTTATTTGCCTTAACCC
AGAAATTATCACTGTTATTCTTTAGAATGGTGCAAAGAATAACTTCGTATAATGTATGCTATACGAAGTT
ATGAATTCGATATCAAGCTTATCGATAATCAACCTCTGGATTACAAAATTTGTGAAAGATTGACTGGTAT
TCTTAACTATGTTGCTCCTTTTACGCTATGTGGATACGCTGCTTTAATGCCTTTGTATCATGCTATTGCT
TCCCGTATGGCTTTCATTTTCTCCTCCTTGTATAAATCCTGGTTGCTGTCTCTTTATGAGGAGTTGTGGC
CCGTTGTCAGGCAACGTGGCGTGGTGTGCACTGTGTTTGCTGACGCAACCCCCACTGGTTGGGGCATTGC
CACCACCTGTCAGCTCCTTTCCGGGACTTTCGCTTTCCCCCTCCCTATTGCCACGGCGGAACTCATCGCC
GCCTGCCTTGCCCGCTGCTGGACAGGGGCTCGGCTGTTGGGCACTGACAATTCCGTGGTGTTGTCGGGGA
AATCATCGTCCTTTCCTTGGCTGCTCGCCTATGTTGCCACCTGGATTCTGCGCGGGACGTCCTTCTGCTA
CGTCCCTTCGGCCCTCAATCCAGCGGACCTTCCTTCCCGCGGCCTGCTGCCGGCTCTGCGGCCTCTTCCG
CGTCTTCGCCTTCGCCCTCAGACGAGTCGGATCTCCCTTTGGGCCGCCTCCCCGCATCGATACCGAGCGC
TGCTCGAGAGATCTACGGGTGGCATCCCTGTGACCCCTCCCCAGTGCCTCTCCTGGCCCTGGAAGTTGCC
ACTCCAGTGCCCACCAGCCTTGTCCTAATAAAATTAAGTTGCATCATTTTGTCTGACTAGGTGTCCTTCT
ATAATATTATGGGGTGGAGGGGGGTGGTATGGAGCAAGGGGCAAGTTGGGAAGACAACCTGTAGGGCCTG
CGGGGTCTATTGGGAACCAAGCTGGAGTGCAGTGGCACAATCTTGGCTCACTGCAATCTCCGCCTCCTGG
GTTCAAGCGATTCTCCTGCCTCAGCCTCCCGAGTTGTTGGGATTCCAGGCATGCATGACCAGGCTCAGCT
AATTTTTGTTTTTTTGGTAGAGACGGGGTTTCACCATATTGGCCAGGCTGGTCTCCAACTCCTAATCTCA
GGTGATCTACCCACCTTGGCCTCCCAAATTGCTGGGATTACAGGCGTGAACCACTGCTCCCTTCCCTGTC
CTTCTGATTTTGTAGGTAACCACGTGCGGACCGAGCGGCCGCAGGAACCCCTAGTGATGGAGTTGGCCAC
TCCCTCTCTGCGCGCTCGCTCGCTCACTGAGGCCGGGCGACCAAAGGTCGCCCGACGCCCGGGCTTTGCC
CGGGCGGCCTCAGTGAGCGAGCGAGCGCGCAGCTGCCTGCAGGGGCGCCTGATGCGGTATTTTCTCCTTA
CGCATCTGTGCGGTATTTCACACCGCATA
[142 nt withheld, positions 4720-4861]
C
[141 nt withheld, positions 4863-5003]
CCTTTGACGTTGGAGTCCACGTTCTTT
[37 nt withheld, positions 5031-5067]
ACCCTATCTCGGGCTATTCTTTTGATTTATAAGGGATTTTGCCGATTTCGGCCTATTGGTTAAAAAATGA
GCTGATTTAACAAAAATTTAACGCGAATTTTAACAAAATATTAACGTTTACAATTTTATGGTGCACTCTC
AGTACAATCTGCTCTGATGCCGCATAGTTAAGCCAGCCCCGACACCCGCCAACACCCGCTGACGCGCCCT
GACGGGCTTGTCTGCTCCCGGCATCCGCTTACAGACAAGCTGTGACCGTCTCCGGGAGCTGCATGTGTCA
GAGGTTTTCACCGTCATCACCGAAACGCGCGAGACGAAAGGGCCTCGTGATACGCCTATTTTTATAGGTT
AATGTCATGATAATAATGGTTTCTTAGACGTCAGGTGGCACTTTTCGGGGAAATGTGCGCGGAACCCCTA
TTTGTTTATTTTTCTAAATACATTCAAATATGTATCCGCTCATGAGACAATAACCCTGATAAATGCTTCA
ATAATATTGAAAAAGGAAGAGTATGAGTATTCAACATTTCCGTGTCGCCCTTATTCCCTTTTTTGCGGCA
TTTTGCCTTCCTGTTTTTGCTCACCCAGAAACGCTGGTGAAAGTAAAAGATGCTGAAGATCAGTTGGGTG
CACGAGTGGGTTACATCGAACTGGATCTCAACAGCGGTAAGATCCTTGAGAGTTTTCGCCCCGAAGAACG
TTTTCCAATGATGAGCACTTTTAAAGTTCTGCTATGTGGCGCGGTATTATCCCGTATTGACGCCGGGCAA
GAGCAACTCGGTCGCCGCATACACTATTCTCAGAATGACTTGGTTGAGTACTCACCAGTCACAGAAAAGC
ATCTTACGGATGGCATGACAGTAAGAGAATTATGCAGTGCTGCCATAACCATGAGTGATAACACTGCGGC
CAACTTACTTCTGACAACGATCGGAGGACCGAAGGAGCTAACCGCTTTTTTGCACAACATGGGGGATCAT
GTAACTCGCCTTGATCGTTGGGAACCGGAGCTGAATGAAGCCATACCAAACGACGAGCGTGACACCACGA
TGCCTGTAGCAATGGCAACAACGTTGCGCAAACTATTAACTGGCGAACTACTTACTCTAGCTTCCCGGCA
ACAATTAATAGACTGGATGGAGGCGGATAAAGTTGCAGGACCACTTCTGCGCTCGGCCCTTCCGGCTGGC
TGGTTTATTGCTGATAAATCTGGAGCCGGTGAGCGTGGGTCTCGCGGTATCATTGCAGCACTGGGGCCAG
ATGGTAAGCCCTCCCGTATCGTAGTTATCTACACGACGGGGAGTCAGGCAACTATGGATGAACGAAATAG
ACAGATCGCTGAGATAGGTGCCTCACTGATTAAGCATTGGTAACTGTCAGACCAAGTTTACTCATATATA
CTTTAGATTGATTTAAAACTTCATTTTTAATTTAAAAGGATCTAGGTGAAGATCCTTTTTGATAATCTCA
TGACCAAAATCCCTTAACGTGAGTTTTCGTTCCACTGAGCGTCAGACCCCGTAGAAAAGATCAAAGGATC
TTCTTGAGATCCTTTTTTTCTGCGCGTAATCTGCTGCTTGCAAACAAAAAAACCACCGCTACCAGCGGTG
GTTTGTTTGCCGGATCAAGAGCTACCAACTCTTTTTCCGAAGGTAACTGGCTTCAGCAGAGCGCAGATAC
CAAATACTGTCCTTCTAGTGTAGCCGTAGTTAGGCCACCACTTCAAGAACTCTGTAGCACCGCCTACATA
CCTCGCTCTGCTAATCCTGTTACCAGTGGCTGCTGCCAGTGGCGATAAGTCGTGTCTTACCGGGTTGGAC
TCAAGACGATAGTTACCGGATAAGGCGCAGCGGTCGGGCTGAACGGGGGGTTCGTGCACACAGCCCAGCT
TGGAGCGAACGACCTACACCGAACTGAGATACCTACAGCGTGAGCTATGAGAAAGCGCCACGCTTCCCGA
AGGGAGAAAGGCGGACAGGTATCCGGTAAGCGGCAGGGTCGGAACAGGAGAGCGCACGAGGGAGCTTCCA
GGGGGAAACGCCTGGTATCTTTATAGTCCTGTCGGGTTTCGCCACCTCTGACTTGAGCGTCGATTTTTGT
GATGCTCGTCAGGGGGGCGGAGCCTATGGAAAAACGCCAGCAACGCGGCCTTTTTACGGTTCCTGGCCTT
TTGCTGGCCTTTTGCTCACATGT
Features (pLannotate 1.2.2; 25 found; start..end, strand, type, name):
      1..141     -  repeat_region  AAV2 ITR: inverted terminal repeat of adeno-associated virus serotype 2 inverted
    169..235     +  CDS            small t antigen (fragment): SV40 (simian virus 40) small t antigen
    261..472     +  promoter       EF-1α core promoter: core promoter for human elongation factor EF-1α
    473..581     +  intron         EF-1α intron A (fragment): intron upstream of the start codon of human EF-1α
   1207..1410    +  intron         EF-1α intron A: truncated intron upstream of the start codon of human EF-1α
   1426..1443    +  misc_feature   MCS (fragment): pUC18/19 multiple cloning site
   1450..1483    +  protein_bind   lox2272: Cre-mediated recombination occurs in the 8-bp core sequence (GGATACTT). lox2272 sites are compatible with each other, but incompatible with loxP or loxN sites (Lee and Saito, 1988). Cre recombinase
   1484..1533    -  intron         β-globin intron (fragment): internally truncated intron from human β-globin
   1534..1567    +  protein_bind   loxP: Cre-mediated recombination occurs in the 8-bp core sequence (GCATACAT). Cre recombinase
   1584..2510    +  CDS            ChR2(H134R): H134R mutant of an N-terminal fragment of channelrhodopsin-2 from the alga Chlamydomonas reinhardtii (Nagel et al., 2005) blue light-activated cation channel
   2522..3229    +  CDS            mCherry: monomeric derivative of DsRed fluorescent protein (Shaner et al., 2004) mammalian codon-optimized
   3245..3278    -  protein_bind   lox2272: Cre-mediated recombination occurs in the 8-bp core sequence (GGATACTT). lox2272 sites are compatible with each other, but incompatible with loxP or loxN sites (Lee and Saito, 1988). Cre recombinase
   3279..3328    -  intron         β-globin intron (fragment): internally truncated intron from human β-globin
   3329..3362    -  protein_bind   loxP: Cre-mediated recombination occurs in the 8-bp core sequence (GCATACAT). Cre recombinase
   3363..3387    +  misc_feature   MCS (fragment): pBluescript multiple cloning site
   3387..3975    +  misc_feature   WPRE: woodchuck hepatitis virus posttranscriptional regulatory element
   4007..4483    +  polyA_signal   hGH poly(A) signal: human growth hormone polyadenylation signal
   4523..4663    +  repeat_region  AAV2 ITR: inverted terminal repeat of adeno-associated virus serotype 2 inverted
   4668..4719    -  misc_feature   bom (fragment): basis of mobility region from pBR322
   4738..5118    +  rep_origin     M13 ori (sequence partly withheld): M13 bacteriophage origin of replication; arrow indicates direction of (+) strand synthesis
   5194..5243    -  misc_feature   bom (fragment): basis of mobility region from pBR322
   5345..5380    -  CDS            rop (fragment): Rop protein, which maintains plasmids at low copy number; rop
   5475..5579    +  promoter       AmpR promoter: bla
   5580..6440    +  CDS            AmpR: β-lactamase; bla; confers resistance to ampicillin, carbenicillin, and related antibiotics
   6611..7199    +  rep_origin     ori: high-copy-number ColE1/pMB1/pBR322/pUC origin of replication
