[The description below was written by a language model from this plasmid's Addgene catalogue record and pLannotate feature annotations shown in this document.]
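Description:
pAAV-Ef1a-DO-hChR2(H134R)-mCherry-WPRE-pA is a 7,260 bp adeno-associated virus transfer plasmid built for Cre-regulated ("Cre-Off") optogenetic excitation. It derives from the corresponding double-floxed inverted (DIO) ChR2-mCherry vector. The 1,647 bp synthetic insert was placed between AscI and NheI sites. Two AAV2 inverted terminal repeats flank the expression cassette and define the region that is packaged into recombinant AAV particles. The bacterial portion outside the ITRs carries a high-copy ColE1/pUC-type origin, an ampicillin resistance gene with its own promoter, and an M13 phage origin. The record lists a recombination-deficient strain for propagation, a common choice for maintaining ITR-containing plasmids.

The cassette is driven by the human EF-1α promoter with its intron A. It encodes the H134R mutant of channelrhodopsin-2, a blue-light-gated cation channel, fused at its C terminus to mCherry for red fluorescent visualisation. A WPRE follows to enhance transcript expression, and a human growth hormone polyadenylation signal ends the unit. The coding sequence is bracketed by pairs of lox2272 and loxP sites, with the downstream pair in opposite orientation to the upstream pair, as in a DIO/FLEX switch. The feature table shows the ChR2-mCherry reading frame in the sense orientation relative to the promoter, unlike a DIO construct. The fusion is therefore expressed by default, and Cre recombination inverts and locks it in the antisense orientation, silencing it. This matches the "DO" name and the Cre-Off vector type, although the catalogue purpose line says only "Cre-dependent expression". The design allows light-driven activation of Cre-negative neurons in tissue that also contains Cre-expressing cells.
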