Addgene plasmid #37082: pAAV-Ef1a-DO-hChR2(H134R)-mCherry-WPRE-pA
Purpose: Cre-dependent expression of hChR2(H134R) for optogenetic excitation
Depositing lab: Bernardo Sabatini. Depositing organization: Harvard Medical School. Publication: Recurrent network activity drives striatal synaptogenesis. Kozorovitskiy Y, Saunders A, Johnson CA, Lowell BB, Sabatini BL. Nature. 2012 May 13;485(7400):646-50. doi: 10.1038/nature11052. PubMed 22660328.
Backbone
  Vector backbone: pAAV-Ef1a-DIO-hChR2(H134R)-mCherry-WPRE-pA
  Backbone manufacturer: K. Deisseroth Lab
  Backbone size w/o insert (bp): 5613
  Total vector size (bp): 7260
  Vector type: AAV, Cre/Lox ; Cre-Off
Growth in bacteria
  Bacterial resistance: Ampicillin, 100 μg/mL
  Growth temperature: 37°C
  Growth strain: Stbl3
  Copy number: Unknown
Gene/Insert
  Gene/Insert name: hChr2(H134R)-mCherry
  Species: Synthetic
  Insert size (bp): 1647
  Promoter: EF1a
  Tag / fusion protein: mCherry (C terminal on insert)
  Cloning method: Restriction Enzyme; 5′ cloning site Asc1 (unknown if destroyed); 3′ cloning site Nhe1 (unknown if destroyed)
  Sequencing primers: 5′ CTTCCATTTCAGGTGTCGTG; 3′ GCAGCGTATCCACATAGCG
Resource information
  A portion of this plasmid was derived from a plasmid made by: Karl Deisseroth Lab, Stanford Univ.
Terms and licenses: Academic/Nonprofit Terms; Industry Terms: Not Available to Industry
How to cite: pAAV-Ef1a-DO-hChR2(H134R)-mCherry-WPRE-pA was a gift from Bernardo Sabatini (Addgene plasmid # 37082 ; http://n2t.net/addgene:37082 ; RRID:Addgene_37082)
