>Addgene plasmid #37082 | pAAV-Ef1a-DO-hChR2(H134R)-mCherry-WPRE-pA | addgene partial sequence | sequence record 47306 | EF1a-fwd
AAGTTATGCAGAATGGTAGCTGGATTGTAGCTGCTATTAGCAATATGAAACCTCTTAATAACTTCGTATA
GCATACATTATACGAAGTTATGGCGCGCCTCGCCACCATGGACTATGGCGGCGCTTTGTCTGCCGTCGGA
CGCGAACTTTTGTTCGTTACTAATCCTGTGGTGGTGAACGGGTCCGTCCTGGTCCCTGAGGATCAATGTT
ACTGTGCCGGATGGATTGAATCTCGCGGCACGAACGGCGCTCAGACCGCGTCAAATGTCCTGCAGTGGCT
TGCAGCAGGATTCAGCATTTTGCTGCTGATGTTCTATGCCTACCAAACCTGGAAATCTACATGCGGCTGG
GAGGAGATCTATGTGTGCGCCATTGAAATGGTTAAGGTGATTCTCGAGTTCTTTTTTGAGTTTAAGAATC
CCTCTATGCTCTACCTTGCCACAGGACACCGGGTGCAGTGGCTGCGCTATGCAGAGTGGCTGCTCACTTG
TCCTGTCATCCTTATCCGCCTGAGCAACCTCACCGGCCTGAGCAACGACTACA
