>Addgene plasmid #37082 | pAAV-Ef1a-DO-hChR2(H134R)-mCherry-WPRE-pA | addgene partial sequence | sequence record 47307 | WPRE-R 5'-CATAGCGTAAAAGGAGCAACA-3'
TTGTAATCCAGAGGTTGATTATCGATAAGCTTGATATCGAATTCATAACTTCGTATAGCATACATTATAC
GAAGTTATTCTTTGCACCATTCTAAAGAATAACAGTGATAATTTCTGGGTTAAGGCAAATAACTTCGTAT
AGGATACTTTATACGAAGTTATGCTAGCGCGGCCGCTTACTTGTACAGCTCGTCCATGCCGCCGGTGGAG
TGGCGGCCCTCGGCGCGTTCGTACTGTTCCACGATGGTGTAGTCCTCGTTGTGGGAGGTGATGTCCAACT
TGATGTTGACGTTGTAGGCGCCGGGCAGCTGCACGGGCTTCTTGGCCTTGTAGGTGGTCTTGACCTCAGC
GTCGTAGTGGCCGCCGTCCTTCAGCTTCAGCCTCTGCTTGATCTCGCCCTTCAGGGCGCCGTCCTCGGGG
TACATCCGCTCGGAGGAGGCCTCCCAGCCCATGGTCTTCTTCTGCATTACGGGGCCGTCGGAGGGGAAGT
TGGTGCCGCGCAGCTTCACCTTGTAGATGAACTCGCCGTCCTGCAGGGAGGAGTCCTGGGTCACGGTCAC
CACGCCGCCGTCCTCGAAGTTCATCACGCGCTCCCACTTGAAGCCCTCGGGGAAGGACAGCTTCAAGTAG
TCGGGGATGTCGGCGGGGTGCTTCACGTAGGCCTTGGAGCCGTACATGAACTGAGGGGACAGGATGTCCC
AGGCGAAGGGCAGGGGGCCACCCTTGGTCACCTTCAGCTTGGCGGTCTGGGTGCCCTCGTAGGGGCGGCC
CTCGCCCTCGCCCTCGATCTCGAACTCGTGGCCGTTCACGGAGCCCTCCATGTGCACCTTGAAGCGCATG
AACTCCTTGATGATGGCCAT
