>Addgene plasmid #37082 | pAAV-Ef1a-DO-hChR2(H134R)-mCherry-WPRE-pA | addgene partial sequence | sequence record 161072 | hChR2-F2 5'-GACGCGAACTTTTGTTCGTT-3'
CGTCCTGGTCCCTGAGGATCAATGTTACTGTGCCGGATGGATTGAATCTCGCGGCACGAACGGCGCTCAG
ACCGCGTCAAATGTCCTGCAGTGGCTTGCAGCAGGATTCAGCATTTTGCTGCTGATGTTCTATGCCTACC
AAACCTGGAAATCTACATGCGGCTGGGAGGAGATCTATGTGTGCGCCATTGAAATGGTTAAGGTGATTCT
CGAGTTCTTTTTTGAGTTTAAGAATCCCTCTATGCTCTACCTTGCCACAGGACACCGGGTGCAGTGGCTG
CGCTATGCAGAGTGGCTGCTCACTTGTCCTGTCATCCTTATCCGCCTGAGCAACCTCACCGGCCTGAGCA
ACGACTACAGCAGGAGAACCATGGGACTCCTTGTCTCAGACATCGGGACTATCGTGTGGGGGGCTACCAG
CGCCATGGCAACCGGCTATGTTAAAGTCATCTTCTTTTGTCTTGGATTGTGCTATGGCGCGAACACATTT
TTTCACGCCGCCAAAGCATATATCGAGGGTTATCATACTGTGCCAAAGGGTCGGTGCCGCCAGGTCGTGA
CCGGCATGGCATGGCTGTTTTTCGTGAGCTGGGGTATGTTCCCAATTCTCTTCATTTTGGGGCCCGAAGG
TTTTGGCGTCCTGAGCGTCTATGGCTCCACCGTAGGTCACACGATTATTGATCTGATGAGTAAAAATTGT
TGGGGGTTGTTGGGACACTACCTGCGCGTCCTGATCCACGAGCACATATTGATTCACGGAGATATCCGCA
AAACCACCAAACTGAACATCGGCGGAACGGAGATCGAGGTCGAGACTCTCGTCGAAGACGAAGCCGAGGC
CGGAGCCGTGCCAGCGCCGCCGTGAGCAAGGGCGAGGAGGATAACATGGCCATCATCAAGGAGTTCATGC
GCTTCAAGGTGCACATGGAGGGCTCCGTGAA
